Addgene plasmid #33230: Gal-Rad51
Depositing lab: Hannah Klein. Depositing organization: NYU Grossman School of Medicine. Publication: Swi2/Snf2-related translocases prevent accumulation of toxic Rad51 complexes during mitotic growth. Shah PP, Zheng X, Epshtein A, Carey JN, Bishop DK, Klein HL. Mol Cell. 2010 Sep 24;39(6):862-72. 10.1016/j.molcel.2010.08.028 PubMed 20864034.
Backbone
  Vector backbone: pYES2
  Backbone size w/o insert (bp): 5857
  Vector type: Yeast Expression
  Selectable markers: URA3
Growth in bacteria
  Bacterial resistance: Ampicillin, 100 μg/mL
  Growth temperature: 37°C
  Growth strain: DH5alpha
  Copy number: Unknown
Gene/Insert
  Gene/Insert name: Rad51
  Species: S. cerevisiae (budding yeast)
  Entrez Gene: RAD51 (a.k.a. YER095W, MUT5)
  Promoter: Gal1
  Cloning method: Restriction Enzyme; 5′ cloning site HindIII (unknown if destroyed); 3′ cloning site SphI (unknown if destroyed)
  Sequencing primers: 5′ Gal1_primer
Terms and licenses: Academic/Nonprofit Terms; Industry Terms: Not Available to Industry
How to cite: Gal-Rad51 was a gift from Hannah Klein (Addgene plasmid # 33230 ; http://n2t.net/addgene:33230 ; RRID:Addgene_33230)
