[The description below was written by a language model from this plasmid's Addgene catalogue record.]
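Description:
Gal-Rad51 is a yeast expression plasmid built on the pYES2 backbone (about 5.9 kb without insert) that carries the Saccharomyces cerevisiae RAD51 gene (YER095W, also known as MUT5). It is a shuttle vector: in E. coli it is propagated under ampicillin selection, and in budding yeast it is maintained through the URA3 auxotrophic marker, which complements ura3 host strains grown without uracil. The record lists the copy number as unknown and includes no feature table, so origins of replication, terminator and other backbone elements are not itemised here. The size of the insert is not stated either.

The RAD51 coding region was inserted by restriction cloning between HindIII at the 5′ end and SphI at the 3′ end, placing it downstream of the GAL1 promoter. This promoter is strongly induced by galactose and repressed by glucose, so Rad51 levels can be switched from off to overexpressed simply by changing the carbon source. No epitope tag or reporter fusion is recorded. Rad51 is the yeast RecA-type strand-exchange recombinase that forms filaments on DNA during homologous recombination and double-strand break repair. The associated publication concerns the role of Swi2/Snf2-related translocases in preventing accumulation of toxic Rad51 complexes during mitotic growth, so this construct is suited to conditional Rad51 overexpression, for example to test how excess Rad51 affects growth or viability in different genetic backgrounds.
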