>Addgene plasmid #33230 | Gal-Rad51 | addgene partial sequence | sequence record 41428 | GAL1 5'-AATATACCTCTATACTTTAACGTC-3'
ACTACTAGCAGCTGTAATACGACTCACTATAGGGAATATTAAGCTTATGTCTCAAGTTCAAGAACAACAT
ATATCAGAGTCACAGCTTCAGTACGGGAACGGTTCGTTGATGTCCACTGTACCAGCAGACCTTTCACAGT
CAGTCGTTGATGGAAACGGCAACGGTAGCAGCGAAGATATTGAGGCCACCAACGGCTCCGGCGATGGTGG
CGGATTGCAGGAGCAAGCGGAAGCGCAAGGTGAAATGGAGGATGAAGCATACGATGAAGCTGCCTTAGGT
TCGTTTGTGCCAATAGAAAAACTGCAAGTGAACGGGATTACTATGGCGGATGTGAAAAAACTAAGGGAGA
GTGGGCTTCACACTGCTGAAGCGGTAGCATATGCTCCCAGAAAGGATTTATTGGAAATCAAAGGTATATC
GGAAGCTAAGGCAGATAAGTTGCTAAACGAAGCGGCAAGGCTAGTGCCTATGGGATTTGTCACGGCTGCT
GATTTTCATATGAGAAGATCGGAGCTGATTTGTTTGACAACGGGTTCTAAGAATTTGGACACTCTTTTGG
GTGGTGGTGTGGAAACTGGTTCTATTACTGAGCTTTTCGGTGAATTCAGGACAGGTAAGTCCCAGCTATG
TCACACTTTGGCCGTGACATGCCAAATTCCATTGGATATTGGTGGCGGTGAAGGTAAGTGTTTGTATATC
GATACCGAAGGTACTTTCAGGCCGGTAAGATTGGTATCCATAGCTCAGCGGTTCGGATTAGACCCGGATG
ATGCTTTGAACAACGTTGCGTATGCAAGAGCCTATAACGCCGATCATCAGTTAAGACTTCTGGATGCTGC
TGCCCAAATGATGAGCGAGTCTCGGTTTTCCTTGATTG
